>Addgene plasmid #238828 | NanoBRET Assay Vector, NanoLuc-cRaf | depositor full sequence | sequence record 475284 | NanoBRET Assay Vector, NanoLuc-cRaf sequence 6713 bps
TCAATATTGGCCATTAGCCATATTATTCATTGGTTATATAGCATAAATCAATATTGGCTATTGGCCATTG
CATACGTTGTATCTATATCATAATATGTACATTTATATTGGCTCATGTCCAATATGACCGCCATGTTGGC
ATTGATTATTGACTAGTTATTAATAGTAATCAATTACGGGGTCATTAGTTCATAGCCCATATATGGAGTT
CCGCGTTACATAACTTACGGTAAATGGCCCGCCTGGCTGACCGCCCAACGACCCCCGCCCATTGACGTCA
ATAATGACGTATGTTCCCATAGTAACGCCAATAGGGACTTTCCATTGACGTCAATGGGTGGAGTATTTAC
GGTAAACTGCCCACTTGGCAGTACATCAAGTGTATCATATGCCAAGTCCGCCCCCTATTGACGTCAATGA
CGGTAAATGGCCCGCCTGGCATTATGCCCAGTACATGACCTTACGGGACTTTCCTACTTGGCAGTACATC
TACGTATTAGTCATCGCTATTACCATGGTGATGCGGTTTTGGCAGTACACCAATGGGCGTGGATAGCGGT
TTGACTCACGGGGATTTCCAAGTCTCCACCCCATTGACGTCAATGGGAGTTTGTTTTGGCACCAAAATCA
ACGGGACTTTCCAAAATGTCGTAATAACCCCGCCCCGTTGACGCAAATGGGCGGTAGGCGTGTACGGTGG
GAGGTCTATATAAGCAGAGCTGGTTTAGTGAACCGTCAGATCACTAGAAGCTTTATTGCGGTAGTTTATC
ACAGTTAAATTGCTAACGCAGTCAGTGCTTCTGACACAACAGTCTCGAACTTAAGCTGCAGAAGTTGGTC
GTGAGGCACTGGGCAGGTAAGTATCAAGGTTACAAGACAGGTTTAAGGAGACCAATAGAAACTGGGCTTG
TCGAGACAGAGAAGACTCTTGCGTTTCTGATAGGCACCTATTGGTCTTACTGACATCCACTTTGCCTTTC
TCTCCACAGGTGTCCACTCCCAGTTCAATTACAGCTCTTAAGGCTAGAGTATTAATACGACTCACTATAG
GGCTAGCGCTCACCATGGTCTTCACACTCGAAGATTTCGTTGGGGACTGGCGACAGACAGCCGGCTACAA
CCTGGACCAAGTCCTTGAACAGGGAGGTGTGTCCAGTTTGTTTCAGAATCTCGGGGTGTCCGTAACTCCG
ATCCAAAGGATTGTCCTGAGCGGTGAAAATGGGCTGAAGATCGACATCCATGTCATCATCCCGTATGAAG
GTCTGAGCGGCGACCAAATGGGCCAGATCGAAAAAATTTTTAAGGTGGTGTACCCTGTGGATGATCATCA
CTTTAAGGTGATCCTGCACTATGGCACACTGGTAATCGACGGGGTTACGCCGAACATGATCGACTATTTC
GGACGGCCGTATGAAGGCATCGCCGTGTTCGACGGCAAAAAGATCACTGTAACAGGGACCCTGTGGAACG
GCAACAAAATTATCGACGAGCGCCTGATCAACCCCGACGGCTCCCTGCTGTTCCGAGTAACCATCAACGG
AGTGACCGGCTGGCGGCTGTGCGAACGCATTCTGGCGGGCTCGAGCGGCGCGATCGCC
[1947 nt withheld, positions 1599-3545]
TAAACGAATTCGGGCTCGGTACCCGGGGATCCTCTAGAGTCGACCTGCAGGCATGCAAGCTGATCCGGCT
GCTAACAAAGCCCGAAAGGAAGCTGAGTTGGCTGCTGCCACCGCTGAGCAATAACTAGCATAACCCCTTG
GGGCGGCCGCTTCGAGCAGACATGATAAGATACATTGATGAGTTTGGACAAACCACAACTAGAATGCAGT
GAAAAAAATGCTTTATTTGTGAAATTTGTGATGCTATTGCTTTATTTGTAACCATTATAAGCTGCAATAA
ACAAGTTAACAACAACAATTGCATTCATTTTATGTTTCAGGTTCAGGGGGAGATGTGGGAGGTTTTTTTA
AGCAAGTAAAACCTCTACAAATGTGGTAAAATCGAATTTTAACAAAATATTAACGCTTACAATTTCCTGA
TGCGGTATTTTCTCCTTACGCATCTGTGCGGTATTTCACACCGCATACGCGGATCTGCGCAGCACCATGG
CCTGAAATAACCTCTGAAAGAGGAACTTGGTTAGGTACCTTCTGAGGCGGAAAGAACCAGCTGTGGAATG
TGTGTCAGTTAGGGTGTGGAAAGTCCCCAGGCTCCCCAGCAGGCAGAAGTATGCAAAGCATGCATCTCAA
TTAGTCAGCAACCAGGTGTGGAAAGTCCCCAGGCTCCCCAGCAGGCAGAAGTATGCAAAGCATGCATCTC
AATTAGTCAGCAACCATAGTCCCGCCCCTAACTCCGCCCATCCCGCCCCTAACTCCGCCCAGTTCCGCCC
ATTCTCCGCCCCATGGCTGACTAATTTTTTTTATTTATGCAGAGGCCGAGGCCGCCTCGGCCTCTGAGCT
ATTCCAGAAGTAGTGAGGAGGCTTTTTTGGAGGCCTAGGCTTTTGCAAAAAGCTTAATTAACTGTTGACA
ATTAATCATCGGCATAGTATATCGGCATAGTATAATACGACAAGGTGAGGAACTAAACCCAGGAGGCAGA
TCATGATTGAACAAGATGGATTGCACGCAGGTTCTCCGGCCGCTTGGGTGGAGAGGCTATTCGGCTATGA
CTGGGCACAACAGACAATCGGCTGCTCTGATGCCGCCGTGTTCCGGCTGTCAGCGCAGGGGCGCCCGGTT
CTTTTTGTCAAGACCGACCTGTCCGGTGCCCTGAATGAACTGCAGGACGAGGCAGCGCGGCTATCGTGGC
TGGCCACGACGGGCGTTCCTTGCGCAGCTGTGCTCGACGTTGTCACTGAAGCGGGAAGGGACTGGCTGCT
ATTGGGCGAAGTGCCGGGGCAGGATCTCCTGTCATCTCACCTTGCTCCTGCCGAGAAAGTATCCATCATG
GCTGATGCAATGCGGCGGCTGCATACGCTTGATCCGGCTACCTGCCCATTCGACCACCAAGCGAAACATC
GCATCGAGCGAGCACGTACTCGGATGGAAGCCGGTCTTGTCGATCAGGATGATCTGGACGAAGAGCATCA
GGGGCTCGCGCCAGCCGAACTGTTCGCCAGGCTCAAGGCGCGCATGCCCGACGGCGAGGATCTCGTCGTG
ACCCATGGCGATGCCTGCTTGCCGAATATCATGGTGGAAAATGGCCGCTTTTCTGGATTCATCGACTGTG
GCCGGCTGGGTGTGGCGGACCGCTATCAGGACATAGCGTTGGCTACCCGTGATATTGCTGAAGAGCTTGG
CGGCGAATGGGCTGACCGCTTCCTCGTGCTTTACGGTATCGCCGCTCCCGATTCGCAGCGCATCGCCTTC
TATCGCCTTCTTGACGAGTTCTTCTGAGCGGGACTCTGGGGTTCGAAATGACCGACCAAGCGACGCCCAA
CCTGCCATCACGATGGCCGCAATAAAATATCTTTATTTTCATTACATCTGTGTGTTGGTTTTTTGTGTGA
ATCGATAGCGATAAGGATCCTCTTTGCGCTTGCGTTTTCCCTTGTCCAGATAGCCCAGTAGCTGACATTC
ATCCGGGGTCAGCACCGTTTCTGCGGACTGGCTTTCTACCCGGTATCAGCTCACTCAAAGGCGGTAATAC
GGTTATCCACAGAATCAGGGGATAACGCAGGAAAGAACATGTGAGCAAAAGGCCAGCAAAAGGCCAGGAA
CCGTAAAAAGGCCGCGTTGCTGGCGTTTTTCCATAGGCTCCGCCCCCCTGACGAGCATCACAAAAATCGA
CGCTCAAGTCAGAGGTGGCGAAACCCGACAGGACTATAAAGATACCAGGCGTTTCCCCCTGGAAGCTCCC
TCGTGCGCTCTCCTGTTCCGACCCTGCCGCTTACCGGATACCTGTCCGCCTTTCTCCCTTCGGGAAGCGT
GGCGCTTTCTCATAGCTCACGCTGTAGGTATCTCAGTTCGGTGTAGGTCGTTCGCTCCAAGCTGGGCTGT
GTGCACGAACCCCCCGTTCAGCCCGACCGCTGCGCCTTATCCGGTAACTATCGTCTTGAGTCCAACCCGG
TAAGACACGACTTATCGCCACTGGCAGCAGCCACTGGTAACAGGATTAGCAGAGCGAGGTATGTAGGCGG
TGCTACAGAGTTCTTGAAGTGGTGGCCTAACTACGGCTACACTAGAAGGACAGTATTTGGTATCTGCGCT
CTGCTGAAGCCAGTTACCTTCGGAAAAAGAGTTGGTAGCTCTTGATCCGGCAAACAAACCACCGCTGGTA
GCGGTGGTTTTTTTGTTTGCAAGCAGCAGATTACGCGCAGAAAAAAAGGATTTCAAGAAGATCCTTTGAT
CTTTTCTACGGGGTCTGACGCTCAGTGGAACGAAAACTCACGTTAAGGGATTTTGGTCATGAGATTATCA
AAAAGGATCTTCACCTAGATCCTTTTATAGTCCGGAAATACAGGAACGCACGCTGGATGGCCCTTCGCTG
GGATGGTGAAACCATGAAAAATGGCAGCTTCAGTGGATTAAGTGGGGGTAATGTGGCCTGTACCCTCTGG
TTGCATAGGTATTCATACGGTTAAAATTTATCAGGCGCGATTGCGGCAGTTTTTCGGGTGGTTTGTTGCC
ATTTTTACCTGTCTGCTGCCGTGATCGCGCTGAACGCGTTTTAGCGGTGCGTACAATTAAGGGATTATGG
TAAATCCACTTACTGTCTGCCCTCGTAGCCATCGAGATAAACCGCAGTACTCCGGCCACGATGCGTCCGG
CGTAGAGGATCGAGATCT
Features (pLannotate 1.2.2; 20 found; start..end, strand, type, name):
    140..517     +  enhancer       CMV enhancer: human cytomegalovirus immediate early enhancer
    519..718     +  promoter       CMV promoter: human cytomegalovirus (CMV) immediate early promoter
    857..989     +  intron         chimeric intron: chimera between introns from human β-globin and immunoglobulin heavy chain genes
   1033..1051    +  promoter       T7 promoter: promoter for bacteriophage T7 RNA polymerase
   1065..1577    +  CDS            Nluc: NanoLuc® luciferase human codon-optimized
   1599..3542    +  CDS            RAF1 (sequence withheld): RAF1_HUMAN - Also known as RAF. Experimental evidence at protein level: Swiss-Prot protein existence level 1. Serine/threonine-protein kinase that acts as a regulatory link between the membrane-associated Ras GTPases and the MAPK/ERK cascade, and this critical regulatory link functions as a switch determining cell fate decisions including proliferation, differentiation, apoptosis, survival and oncogenic transformation. RAF1 activation initiates a mitogen-activated protein kinase (MAPK) cascade that comprises a sequential phosphorylation of the dual-specific MAPK kinases (MAP2K1/MEK1 and MAP2K2
   3551..3606    +  misc_feature   MCS: pUC18/19 multiple cloning site
   3613..3662    +  CDS            SET1 (fragment): solubility-enhancement tag derived from T7 phage gene 10B
   3670..3689    +  terminator     T7 terminator (fragment): transcription terminator for bacteriophage T7 RNA polymerase
   3711..3832    -  polyA_signal   SV40 poly(A) signal: SV40 polyadenylation signal
   3855..3923    -  CDS            large T antigen (fragment): large T antigen from SV40 (simian virus 40)
   3928..3960    +  rep_origin     M13 ori (fragment): M13 bacteriophage origin of replication; arrow indicates direction of (+) strand synthesis
   3961..4012    -  misc_feature   bom (fragment): basis of mobility region from pBR322
   4077..4434    +  promoter       SV40 promoter: SV40 enhancer and early promoter
   4449..4496    +  promoter       EM7 promoter: synthetic bacterial promoter&nbsp
   4528..5319    +  CDS            neo: KKA2_KLEPN - Also known as kan, nptII. Experimental evidence at protein level: Swiss-Prot protein existence level 1. Resistance to kanamycin, neomycin, paromomycin, ribostamycin, butirosin and gentamicin B. From Klebsiella pneumoniae.
   5386..5434    +  polyA_signal   poly(A) signal: synthetic polyadenylation signal
   5455..5544    -  CDS            tnpA (fragment): TN5P_ECOLX - Also known as tnp. Experimental evidence at protein level: Swiss-Prot protein existence level 1. Mediates transposition of transposon Tn5 by a 'cut and paste' mechanism. First, the monomeric transposase binds the 19 bp inverted DNA repeats flanking the transposon. Then, dimerization of the DNA- bound transposase creates a synaptic DNA complex. After nicking of the first DNA strand, excision of the transposon proceeds through a series of intermediates. The transposase then mediates the insertion of the transposon at a new site by strand transfer. The activity of the wild- type tran
   5673..6261    -  rep_origin     ori: high-copy-number ColE1/pMB1/pBR322/pUC origin of replication
   6377..6660    +  misc_feature   cer region: ColE1-derived recombination site that helps to maintain plasmids as monomers
