[The description below was written by a language model from this plasmid's Addgene catalogue record and pLannotate feature annotations shown in this document.]
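Description:
NanoBRET Assay Vector, NanoLuc-cRaf is a 6.7 kb mammalian expression plasmid built on the pFN31K Nluc CMV-neo Flexi Vector backbone. It expresses human RAF1 (c-Raf/CRAF), recorded as carrying no mutations, fused at its N terminus to NanoLuc luciferase. Transcription is driven by the human cytomegalovirus immediate-early enhancer and promoter, followed by a chimeric β-globin/immunoglobulin intron that generally improves mRNA processing and expression. A T7 promoter lies just upstream of the human codon-optimized Nluc coding sequence, which would also allow T7 polymerase-driven transcription of the fusion. The RAF1 open reading frame follows Nluc after a short linker region, and the transcript ends at an SV40 polyadenylation signal. The small annotated fragments downstream of the insert (a multiple cloning site remnant, partial T7 terminator, SET1, large T antigen, M13 ori and bom hits) look like backbone remnants or short homology matches rather than functional elements.

The plasmid is maintained in E. coli through a high-copy ColE1/pUC-type origin, and a cer site helps resolve multimers so that it stays monomeric. A single neo (nptII) gene provides both selections. The bacterial EM7 promoter drives it for kanamycin resistance in bacteria, while the SV40 enhancer/early promoter and a synthetic poly(A) signal allow neomycin-class selection in mammalian cells.

As the name indicates, the construct is meant for NanoBRET assays. There the NanoLuc-c-Raf fusion serves as the bioluminescent energy donor, and transfer to a fluorescent acceptor reports proximity in live cells. The record does not specify which acceptor, binding partner or tracer it is meant to be paired with.
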