Addgene plasmid #238828: NanoBRET Assay Vector, NanoLuc-cRaf
Purpose: Express NanoLuc-cRaf Fusion Protein in Mammalian Cells under a CMV promoter
Depositing lab: Promega Corporation.
Backbone
  Vector backbone: pFN31K Nluc CMV-neo Flexi(R) Vector
  Vector type: Mammalian Expression
  Selectable markers: Neomycin
Growth in bacteria
  Bacterial resistance: Kanamycin, 50 μg/mL
  Growth temperature: 37°C
  Growth strain: DH5alpha
  Copy number: High Copy
Gene/Insert
  Gene/Insert name: CRAF
  Species: H. sapiens (human)
  Mutation: None
  Entrez Gene: RAF1 (a.k.a. CMD1NN, CRAF, NS5, Raf-1, c-Raf)
  Promoter: CMV
  Tag / fusion protein: NanoLuc (R) (N terminal on backbone)
  Cloning method: Other
Terms and licenses: Academic/Nonprofit Terms; Industry Terms
How to cite: NanoBRET Assay Vector, NanoLuc-cRaf was a gift from Promega Corporation (Addgene plasmid # 238828)
